>Addgene plasmid #230829 | GFAP-MCS-WPRE-SV40 - GCH31 | addgene full sequence | sequence record 457134 | Addgene NGS Result
TTGAGATCCTTTTTTTCTGCGCGTAATCTGCTGCTTGCAAACAAAAAAACCACCGCTACCAGCGGTGGTT
TGTTTGCCGGATCAAGAGCTACCAACTCTTTTTCCGAAGGTAACTGGCTTCAGCAGAGCGCAGATACCAA
ATACTGTTCTTCTAGTGTAGCCGTAGTTAGGCCACCACTTCAAGAACTCTGTAGCACCGCCTACATACCT
CGCTCTGCTAATCCTGTTACCAGTGGCTGCTGCCAGTGGCGATAAGTCGTGTCTTACCGGGTTGGACTCA
AGACGATAGTTACCGGATAAGGCGCAGCGGTCGGGCTGAACGGGGGGTTCGTGCACACAGCCCAGCTTGG
AGCGAACGACCTACACCGAACTGAGATACCTACAGCGTGAGCTATGAGAAAGCGCCACGCTTCCCGAAGG
GAGAAAGGCGGACAGGTATCCGGTAAGCGGCAGGGTCGGAACAGGAGAGCGCACGAGGGAGCTTCCAGGG
GGAAACGCCTGGTATCTTTATAGTCCTGTCGGGTTTCGCCACCTCTGACTTGAGCGTCGATTTTTGTGAT
GCTCGTCAGGGGGGCGGAGCCTATGGAAAAACGCCAGCAACGCGGCCTTTTTACGGTTCCTGGCCTTTTG
CTGGCCTTTTGCTCACATGTTCTTTCCTGCGTTATCCCCTGATTCTGTGGATAACCGTATTACCGCCTTT
GAGTGAGCTGATACCGCTCGCCGCAGCCGAACGACCGAGCGCAGCGAGTCAGTGAGCGAGGAAGCGGAAG
AGCGCCCAATACGCAAACCGCCTCTCCCCGCGCGTTGGCCGATTCATTAATGCAGCTGGCACGACAGGTT
TCCCGACTGGAAAGCGGGCAGTGAGCGCAACGCAATTAATGTGAGTTAGCTCACTCATTAGGCACCCCAG
GCTTTACACTTTATGCTTCCGGCTCGTATGTTGTGTGGAATTGTGAGCGGATAACAATTTCACACAGGAA
ACAGCTATGACCATGATTACGAATTGCCTGCAGGCAGCTGCGCGCTCGCTCGCTCACTGAGGCCGCCCGG
GCAAAGCCCGGGCGTCGGGCGACCTTTGGTCGCCCGGCCTCAGTGAGCGAGCGAGCGCGCAGAGAGGGAG
TGGCCAACTCCATCACTAGGGGTTCCTATCGATGGCGCGCCTACCACATTTGTAGAGGTTTTACTTGCTT
TAAAAAACCTCCCACATCTCCCCCTGAACCTGAAACATAAAATGAATGCAATTGTTGTTGTTAACTTGTT
TATTGCAGCTTATAATGGTTACAAATAAAGCAATAGCATCACAAATTTCACAAATAAAGCATTTTTTTCA
CTGCATTCTAGTTGTGGTTTGTCCAAACTCATCAATGTATCTTATCATGTCTGTGTACAGCGGGGAGGCG
GCCCAAAGGGAGATCCGACTCGTCTGAGGGCGAAGGCGAAGACGCGGAAGAGGCCGCAGAGCCGGCAGCA
GGCCGCGGGAAGGAAGGTCCGCTGGATTGAGGGCCGAAGGGACGTAGCAGAAGGACGTCCCGCGCAGAAT
CCAGGTGGCAACACAGGCGAGCAGCCAAGGAAAGGACGATGATTTCCCCGACAACACCACGGAATTGTCA
GTGCCCAACAGCCGAGCCCCTGTCCAGCAGCGGGCAAGGCAGGCGGCGATGAGTTCCGCCGTGGCAATAG
GGAGGGGGAAAGCGAAAGTCCCGGAAAGGAGCTGACAGGTGGTGGCAATGCCCCAACCAGTGGGGGTTGC
GTCAGCAAACACAGTGCACACCACGCCACGTTGCCTGACAACGGGCCACAACTCCTCATAAAGAGACAGC
AACCAGGATTTATACAAGGAGGAGAAAATGAAAGCCATACGGGAAGCAATAGCATGATACAAAGGCATTA
AAGCAGCGTATCCACATAGCGTAAAAGGAGCAACATAGTTAAGAATACCAGTCAATCTTTCACAAATTTT
GTAATCCAGAGGTTGATTGCTAGCGGTACCGGGCCCCCCCTCGAGGTCGACGGTATCGATAAGCTTGATA
TCGAATTCCTGCAGCCCGGGGGATCCACTAGTTCTAGAGCGGCCGCCACCGCGGTGGAGCTCACCGGTGC
GAGCAGCGGAGGTGATGCGTCTCCTCTCCAACCTGCTCTGGCTCTGCTCGCTCCTGGGATGCGAGGGCTT
TATGAAGGAGTGGGCTAGACTGGCGATGCCCGGGTGCCCCTGGCAACACCCCCTGGCATAGCCTGAGGGG
GTGGGGTTGGGCCGCAGCCCAGCTATGGGGAGAGCTCTCCCCTCACCCATTTGTGTCCTTGGACTTCTGG
GAAGCAGACAGCCCTCCTCTCCCCCCCTGCCACCCACTGTCCATGCCTGGGCATCCCCTGATCCCCTTTC
CTGGGCACAGGCTGAATAGAGCCTTGTTCTCCACCGCCGGTGGCGCCACACAGCAAGGGCAGCCCCTAGG
GGGCTGTGCTGCTTTTATCCCAAGATGCCAGGCTGTCAGGCTGGGGTGCAATGCAAGCCCCCTGCTCAAT
GGGCTTCTCGGAAGGCATTTGAGGGGGGCTGGGGTGCGGCGGGAAGCAGGCACTGTGCCCACCCCGAACA
TTGTGTCTGTGCCAAGGTGAGTCATTCACTGGGCATGAAGAGGAGGCCCTGGGGGGCGGCCAGCCCAATG
CTGCCAGGTCTGCTTGCAGACAAGGCCTGGCTGTCTGCCTCCTCCCCAGCTCACAGAGCCAGCTCAGGCC
CCCGAGCCTCTGTCAGAGCAGCGTCCCCTACTCCACACCAGGATATGTTAGATCTAGGAACCCCTAGTGA
TGGAGTTGGCCACTCCCTCTCTGCGCGCTCGCTCGCTCACTGAGGCCGGGCGACCAAAGGTCGCCCGACG
CCCGGGCTTTGCCCGGGCGGCCTCAGTGAGCGAGCGAGCGCGCAGCTGCCTGCAGGCAGCTTGGCACTGG
CCGTCGTTTTACAACGTCGTGACTGGGAAAACCCTGGCGTTACCCAACTTAATCGCCTTGCAGCACATCC
CCCTTTCGCCAGCTGGCGTAATAGCGAAGAGGCCCGCACCGATCGCCCTTCCCAACAGTTGCGCAGCCTG
AATGGCGAATGGCGCCTGATGCGGTATTTTCTCCTTACGCATCTGTGCGGTATTTCACACCGCATA
[142 nt withheld, positions 3147-3288]
C
[141 nt withheld, positions 3290-3430]
CCTTTGACGTTGGAGTCCACGTTCTTT
[37 nt withheld, positions 3458-3494]
ACCCTATCTCGGGCTATTCTTTTGATTTATAAGGGATTTTGCCGATTTCGGCCTATTGGTTAAAAAATGA
GCTGATTTAACAAAAATTTAACGCGAATTTTAACAAAATATTAACGTTTACAATTTTATGGTGCACTCTC
AGTACAATCTGCTCTGATGCCGCATAGTTAAGCCAGCCCCGACACCCGCCAACACCCGCTGACGCGCCCT
GACGGGCTTGTCTGCTCCCGGCATCCGCTTACAGACAAGCTGTGACCGTCTCCGGGAGCTGCATGTGTCA
GAGGTTTTCACCGTCATCACCGAAACGCGCGAGACGAAAGGGCCTCGTGATACGCCTATTTTTATAGGTT
AATGTCATGATAATAATGGTTTCTTAGACGTCAGGTGGCACTTTTCGGGGAAATGTGCGCGGAACCCCTA
TTTGTTTATTTTTCTAAATACATTCAAATATGTATCCGCTCATGAGACAATAACCCTGATAAATGCTTCA
ATAATATTGAAAAAGGAAGAGTATGAGTATTCAACATTTCCGTGTCGCCCTTATTCCCTTTTTTGCGGCA
TTTTGCCTTCCTGTTTTTGCTCACCCAGAAACGCTGGTGAAAGTAAAAGATGCTGAAGATCAGTTGGGTG
CACGAGTGGGTTACATCGAACTGGATCTCAACAGCGGTAAGATCCTTGAGAGTTTTCGCCCCGAAGAACG
TTTTCCAATGATGAGCACTTTTAAAGTTCTGCTATGTGGCGCGGTATTATCCCGTATTGACGCCGGGCAA
GAGCAACTCGGTCGCCGCATACACTATTCTCAGAATGACTTGGTTGAGTACTCACCAGTCACAGAAAAGC
ATCTTACGGATGGCATGACAGTAAGAGAATTATGCAGTGCTGCCATAACCATGAGTGATAACACTGCGGC
CAACTTACTTCTGACAACGATCGGAGGACCGAAGGAGCTAACCGCTTTTTTGCACAACATGGGGGATCAT
GTAACTCGCCTTGATCGTTGGGAACCGGAGCTGAATGAAGCCATACCAAACGACGAGCGTGACACCACGA
TGCCTGTAGCAATGGCAACAACGTTGCGCAAACTATTAACTGGCGAACTACTTACTCTAGCTTCCCGGCA
ACAATTAATAGACTGGATGGAGGCGGATAAAGTTGCAGGACCACTTCTGCGCTCGGCCCTTCCGGCTGGC
TGGTTTATTGCTGATAAATCTGGAGCCGGTGAGCGTGGGTCTCGCGGTATCATTGCAGCACTGGGGCCAG
ATGGTAAGCCCTCCCGTATCGTAGTTATCTACACGACGGGGAGTCAGGCAACTATGGATGAACGAAATAG
ACAGATCGCTGAGATAGGTGCCTCACTGATTAAGCATTGGTAACTGTCAGACCAAGTTTACTCATATATA
CTTTAGATTGATTTAAAACTTCATTTTTAATTTAAAAGGATCTAGGTGAAGATCCTTTTTGATAATCTCA
TGACCAAAATCCCTTAACGTGAGTTTTCGTTCCACTGAGCGTCAGACCCCGTAGAAAAGATCAAAGGATC
TTC
Features (pLannotate 1.2.2; 18 found; start..end, strand, type, name):
      1..589     +  rep_origin     ori: high-copy-number ColE1/pMB1/pBR322/pUC origin of replication
    772..864     +  CDS            lacI (fragment): lac repressor; lacI; The lac repressor binds to the lac operator to inhibit transcription in E. coli. This inhibition can be relieved by adding lactose or isopropyl-β-D-thiogalactopyranoside (IPTG).
    877..898     +  protein_bind   CAP binding site: CAP binding activates transcription in the presence of cAMP. E. coli catabolite activator protein
    913..943     +  promoter       lac promoter: promoter for the E. coli lac operon
    951..967     +  protein_bind   lac operator: The lac repressor binds to the lac operator to inhibit transcription in E. coli. This inhibition can be relieved by adding lactose or isopropyl-β-D-thiogalactopyranoside (IPTG). lac repressor encoded by lacI
   1007..1147    -  repeat_region  AAV2 ITR: inverted terminal repeat of adeno-associated virus serotype 2 inverted
   1162..1230    +  CDS            large T antigen (fragment): large T antigen from SV40 (simian virus 40)
   1253..1374    +  polyA_signal   SV40 poly(A) signal: SV40 polyadenylation signal
   1390..1978    -  misc_feature   WPRE: woodchuck hepatitis virus posttranscriptional regulatory element
   1985..2092    -  misc_feature   MCS: pBluescript multiple cloning site
   2786..2926    +  repeat_region  AAV2 ITR: inverted terminal repeat of adeno-associated virus serotype 2 inverted
   2935..3089    +  CDS            lacZα (fragment): LacZα fragment of β-galactosidase; lacZ fragment
   3095..3146    -  misc_feature   bom (fragment): basis of mobility region from pBR322
   3165..3545    +  rep_origin     M13 ori (sequence partly withheld): M13 bacteriophage origin of replication; arrow indicates direction of (+) strand synthesis
   3621..3670    -  misc_feature   bom (fragment): basis of mobility region from pBR322
   3772..3807    -  CDS            rop (fragment): Rop protein, which maintains plasmids at low copy number; rop
   3902..4006    +  promoter       AmpR promoter: bla
   4007..4867    +  CDS            AmpR: β-lactamase; bla; confers resistance to ampicillin, carbenicillin, and related antibiotics
