[The description below was written by a language model from this plasmid's Addgene catalogue record and pLannotate feature annotations shown in this document.]
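Description:
GFAP-MCS-WPRE-SV40 - GCH31 is an empty AAV cloning vector of about 5 kb, derived from a sibling backbone (CAG-MCS-WPRE-SV40 - GCH1), and intended for placing a gene of interest under control of the GFAP promoter. It is propagated in E. coli as a high-copy plasmid through a ColE1/pUC-type origin and selected with ampicillin via the bla (AmpR) gene and its own promoter. An M13 phage origin is also present. Short fragments of lacI, lacZα, rop and bom, together with a lac promoter/operator, are leftovers of the parental cloning plasmid rather than functional parts.

The payload sits between two AAV2 inverted terminal repeats, which are the cis elements required for replication and packaging of the intervening DNA into recombinant AAV particles. Within the ITRs, on the reverse strand of the sequenced record, the annotated cassette contains a pBluescript-type multiple cloning site followed by a WPRE, which boosts transcript stability and expression, and an SV40 polyadenylation signal for 3′ end processing. The small large T antigen fragment annotated nearby is part of the SV40 poly(A) region. The automated feature table does not annotate the GFAP promoter itself, but an unannotated stretch of roughly 700 bp lies between the MCS and the adjacent ITR, which is where the promoter would be expected from the construct name. The record does not state the promoter's species or variant. The depositor lists BglII and AgeI as preserved 5′ and 3′ cloning sites. No insert is present. GFAP promoters are commonly used to direct expression to astrocytes, so the vector is suited to building AAV genomes for that purpose.
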