Addgene plasmid #230829: GFAP-MCS-WPRE-SV40 - GCH31
Purpose: (Empty Backbone) AAV cloning vector for expression under the GFAP promoter.
Depositing lab: Kimberly Ritola. Depositing organization: University of North Carolina at Chapel Hill.
Backbone
  Vector backbone: CAG-MCS-WPRE-SV40 - GCH1
  Backbone manufacturer: Ritola Lab
  Vector type: AAV ; Cloning Vector
Growth in bacteria
  Bacterial resistance: Ampicillin, 100 μg/mL
  Growth temperature: 37°C
  Growth strain: NEB Stable
  Copy number: High Copy
Gene/Insert
  Gene/Insert name: None
Terms and licenses: Academic/Nonprofit Terms; Industry Terms: Not Available to Industry
Depositor comments: 5' cloning site: BglII (not destroyed), 3' cloning site: AgeI (not destroyed)
How to cite: GFAP-MCS-WPRE-SV40 - GCH31 was a gift from Kimberly Ritola (Addgene plasmid # 230829 ; http://n2t.net/addgene:230829 ; RRID:Addgene_230829)
